Addgene plasmid #234697: p354_DG
Purpose: (Empty Backbone) Golden gate domesticated pET28b for scarless cloning with His10-TEV
Depositing lab: Matthew Wohlever. Depositing organization: University of Pittsburgh (University, School of Medicine, and Cancer Institute). Publication: A suite of pre-assembled, pET28b-based Golden Gate vectors for efficient protein engineering and expression. Gaur D, Wohlever ML. Protein Sci. 2025 Apr;34(4):e70106. doi: 10.1002/pro.70106. PubMed 40130802.
Backbone
  Vector backbone: pET28b
  Vector type: Bacterial Expression
  Tag / fusion protein: His10-TEV (N terminal on backbone)
Growth in bacteria
  Bacterial resistance: Kanamycin, 50 μg/mL
  Growth temperature: 37°C
  Growth strain: DH5alpha
  Copy number: Low Copy
Gene/Insert
  Gene/Insert name: None
  Mutation: No
  Tag / fusion protein: His10-TEV (N terminal on backbone)
Terms and licenses: Academic/Nonprofit Terms; Industry Terms: Not Available to Industry
Depositor comments: The construct features an N-terminal His10 tag followed by a TEV protease cleavage site. There is no glycine scar at the C-terminus. BsaI recognition sites flank mScarlet3 to enable easy visualization of successful cloning through loss of red color. 5' Cloning Site: BsaI (destroyed), 3' Cloning Site: BsaI (destroyed).
How to cite: p354_DG was a gift from Matthew Wohlever (Addgene plasmid # 234697 ; http://n2t.net/addgene:234697 ; RRID:Addgene_234697)
