[The description below was written by a language model from this plasmid's Addgene catalogue record and pLannotate feature annotations shown in this document.]
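Description:
p354_DG is an empty bacterial expression backbone derived from pET28b that has been domesticated for Golden Gate assembly, allowing scarless insertion of a coding sequence behind an N-terminal His10 tag and TEV protease cleavage site. It replicates in E. coli from a ColE1/pBR322-type origin accompanied by the bom region and the rop gene, consistent with its catalogued low copy number. Selection is by kanamycin through the aph(3')-Ia resistance gene. An f1 origin is also present, a standard pET28 feature that permits single-stranded DNA production.

The expression cassette follows the usual pET layout: a T7 promoter with an adjacent lac operator, the T7 gene 10 ribosome binding site, the tag region, and a T7 terminator. A plasmid-borne lacI gene under its own promoter keeps transcription repressed until induction with IPTG in a host that supplies T7 RNA polymerase. Between the tag and the terminator sits a placeholder cassette flanked by BsaI recognition sites. It carries mScarlet3 (annotated simply as mScarlet) in the reverse orientation, with a lac promoter and CAP binding site annotated upstream of it, so colonies carrying the uncut vector are red. BsaI digestion and ligation replace this cassette with the gene of interest and destroy both BsaI sites, so successful clones are identified by loss of red colour. According to the depositor, the design leaves no glycine scar at the C-terminus. The feature table also marks a short His-tag fragment downstream of the dropout, apparently a remnant of the pET28 C-terminal tag region.

The vector belongs to a suite of pre-assembled pET28b-based Golden Gate plasmids for protein engineering and recombinant expression. The His10 tag serves for affinity purification and can be removed with TEV protease.
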