Features (pLannotate 1.2.2; 23 found; start..end, strand, type, name):
      1..589     +  rep_origin     ori: high-copy-number ColE1/pMB1/pBR322/pUC origin of replication
    775..914     -  misc_feature   bom: basis of mobility region from pBR322
   1016..1207    -  CDS            rop: Rop protein, which maintains plasmids at low copy number; rop
   1224..1604    +  CDS            YPB1_ECOLX: Protein predicted: Swiss-Prot protein existence level 4. From Escherichia coli.
   1676..1967    -  CDS            TcR (fragment): tetracycline efflux protein; tet; confers resistance to tetracycline
   1982..2003    -  protein_bind   CAP binding site: CAP binding activates transcription in the presence of cAMP. E. coli catabolite activator protein
   2016..3098    -  CDS            lacI: lac repressor; lacI; The lac repressor binds to the lac operator to inhibit transcription in E. coli. This inhibition can be relieved by adding lactose or isopropyl-β-D-thiogalactopyranoside (IPTG).
   3099..3176    -  promoter       lacI promoter: lacI
   3184..3463    -  CDS            TcR (fragment): tetracycline efflux protein; tet; confers resistance to tetracycline
   3485..3503    +  promoter       T7 promoter: promoter for bacteriophage T7 RNA polymerase
   3504..3528    +  protein_bind   lac operator: The lac repressor binds to the lac operator to inhibit transcription in E. coli. This inhibition can be relieved by adding lactose or isopropyl-β-D-thiogalactopyranoside (IPTG). lac repressor encoded by lacI
   3543..3565    +  RBS            RBS: efficient ribosome binding site from bacteriophage T7 gene 10 (Olins and Rangwala, 1989)
   3584..3600    +  CDS            capTEV™ (fragment): composite tag for in vivo biotinylation, TEV protease cleavage, and 6xHis tagging
   3714..4376    -  CDS            mScarlet: mScarlet is a basic (constitutively fluorescent) red fluorescent protein published in 2016, derived from synthetic construct. It has moderate acid sensitivity.
   4423..4452    -  promoter       lac promoter: promoter for the E. coli lac operon
   4467..4488    -  protein_bind   CAP binding site: CAP binding activates transcription in the presence of cAMP. E. coli catabolite activator protein
   4501..4590    -  CDS            lacI (fragment): lac repressor; lacI; The lac repressor binds to the lac operator to inhibit transcription in E. coli. This inhibition can be relieved by adding lactose or isopropyl-β-D-thiogalactopyranoside (IPTG).
   4606..4623    +  CDS            9xHis (fragment): 9xHis affinity tag
   4633..4682    +  CDS            SET1 (fragment): solubility-enhancement tag derived from T7 phage gene 10B
   4690..4737    +  terminator     T7 terminator: transcription terminator for bacteriophage T7 RNA polymerase
   4774..5202    +  rep_origin     f1 ori (sequence partly withheld): f1 bacteriophage origin of replication; arrow indicates direction of (+) strand synthesis
   5255..5312    +  promoter       AmpR promoter (fragment): bla
   5321..6136    -  CDS            KanR: aminoglycoside phosphotransferase; aph(3')-Ia; confers resistance to kanamycin in bacteria or G418 (Geneticin®) in eukaryotes
>Addgene plasmid #234697 | p354_DG | addgene full sequence | sequence record 467849 | Addgene NGS Result
TTGAGATCCTTTTTTTCTGCGCGTAATCTGCTGCTTGCAAACAAAAAAACCACCGCTACCAGCGGTGGTT
TGTTTGCCGGATCAAGAGCTACCAACTCTTTTTCCGAAGGTAACTGGCTTCAGCAGAGCGCAGATACCAA
ATACTGTCCTTCTAGTGTAGCCGTAGTTAGGCCACCACTTCAAGAACTCTGTAGCACCGCCTACATACCT
CGCTCTGCTAATCCTGTTACCAGTGGCTGCTGCCAGTGGCGATAAGTCGTGTCTTACCGGGTTGGACTCA
AGACGATAGTTACCGGATAAGGCGCAGCGGTCGGGCTGAACGGGGGGTTCGTGCACACAGCCCAGCTTGG
AGCGAACGACCTACACCGAACTGAGATACCTACAGCGTGAGCTATGAGAAAGCGCCACGCTTCCCGAAGG
GAGAAAGGCGGACAGGTATCCGGTAAGCGGCAGGGTCGGAACAGGAGAGCGCACGAGGGAGCTTCCAGGG
GGAAACGCCTGGTATCTTTATAGTCCTGTCGGGTTTCGCCACCTCTGACTTGAGCGTCGATTTTTGTGAT
GCTCGTCAGGGGGGCGGAGCCTATGGAAAAACGCCAGCAACGCGGCCTTTTTACGGTTCCTGGCCTTTTG
CTGGCCTTTTGCTCACATGTTCTTTCCTGCGTTATCCCCTGATTCTGTGGATAACCGTATTACCGCCTTT
GAGTGAGCTGATACCGCTCGCCGCAGCCGAACGACCGAGCGCAGCGAGTCAGTGAGCGAGGAAGCGGAAG
AGCGCCTGATGCGGTATTTTCTCCTTACGCATCTGTGCGGTATTTCACACCGCAATGGTGCACTCTCAGT
ACAATCTGCTCTGATGCCGCATAGTTAAGCCAGTATACACTCCGCTATCGCTACGTGACTGGGTCATGGC
TGCGCCCCGACACCCGCCAACACCCGCTGACGCGCCCTGACGGGCTTGTCTGCTCCCGGCATCCGCTTAC
AGACAAGCTGTGACCGTCTCCGGGAGCTGCATGTGTCAGAGGTTTTCACCGTCATCACCGAAACGCGCGA
GGCAGCTGCGGTAAAGCTCATCAGCGTGGTCGTGAAGCGATTCACAGATGTCTGCCTGTTCATCCGCGTC
CAGCTCGTTGAGTTTCTCCAGAAGCGTTAATGTCTGGCTTCTGATAAAGCGGGCCATGTTAAGGGCGGTT
TTTTCCTGTTTGGTCACTGATGCCTCCGTGTAAGGGGGATTTCTGTTCATGGGGGTAATGATACCGATGA
AACGAGAGAGGATGCTCACGATACGGGTTACTGATGATGAACATGCCCGGTTACTGGAACGTTGTGAGGG
TAAACAACTGGCGGTATGGATGCGGCGGGACCAGAGAAAAATCACTCAGGGTCAATGCCAGCGCTTCGTT
AATACAGATGTAGGTGTTCCACAGGGTAGCCAGCAGCATCCTGCGATGCAGATCCGGAACATAATGGTGC
AGGGCGCTGACTTCCGCGTTTCCAGACTTTACGAAACACGGAAACCGAAGACCATTCATGTTGTTGCTCA
GGTCGCAGACGTTTTGCAGCAGCAGTCGCTTCACGTTCGCTCGCGTATCGGTGATTCATTCTGCTAACCA
GTAAGGCAACCCCGCCAGCCTAGCCGGGTCCTCAACGACAGGAGCACGATCATGCGCACCCGTGGGGCCG
CCATGCCGGCGATAATGGCCTGCTTCTCGCCGAAACGTTTGGTGGCGGGACCAGTGACGAAGGCTTGAGC
GAGGGCGTGCAAGATTCCGAATACCGCAAGCGACAGGCCGATCATCGTCGCGCTCCAGCGAAAGCGGTCC
TCGCCGAAAATGACCCAGAGCGCTGCCGGCACCTGTCCTACGAGTTGCATGATAAAGAAGACAGTCATAA
GTGCGGCGACGATAGTCATGCCCCGCGCCCACCGGAAGGAGCTGACTGGGTTGAAGGCTCTCAAGGGCAT
CGGTCGAGATCCCGGTGCCTAATGAGTGAGCTAACTTACATTAATTGCGTTGCGCTCACTGCCCGCTTTC
CAGTCGGGAAACCTGTCGTGCCAGCTGCATTAATGAATCGGCCAACGCGCGGGGAGAGGCGGTTTGCGTA
TTGGGCGCCAGGGTGGTTTTTCTTTTCACCAGTGAGACGGGCAACAGCTGATTGCCCTTCACCGCCTGGC
CCTGAGAGAGTTGCAGCAAGCGGTCCACGCTGGTTTGCCCCAGCAGGCGAAAATCCTGTTTGATGGTGGT
TAACGGCGGGATATAACATGAGCTGTCTTCGGTATCGTCGTATCCCACTACCGAGATATCCGCACCAACG
CGCAGCCCGGACTCGGTAATGGCGCGCATTGCGCCCAGCGCCATCTGATCGTTGGCAACCAGCATCGCAG
TGGGAACGATGCCCTCATTCAGCATTTGCATGGTTTGTTGAAAACCGGACATGGCACTCCAGTCGCCTTC
CCGTTCCGCTATCGGCTGAATTTGATTGCGAGTGAGATATTTATGCCAGCCAGCCAGACGCAGACGCGCC
GAGACAGAACTTAATGGGCCCGCTAACAGCGCGATTTGCTGGTGACCCAATGCGACCAGATGCTCCACGC
CCAGTCGCGTACCGTCTTCATGGGAGAAAATAATACTGTTGATGGGTGTCTGGTCAGAGACATCAAGAAA
TAACGCCGGAACATTAGTGCAGGCAGCTTCCACAGCAATGGCATCCTGGTCATCCAGCGGATAGTTAATG
ATCAGCCCACTGACGCGTTGCGCGAGAAGATTGTGCACCGCCGCTTTACAGGCTTCGACGCCGCTTCGTT
CTACCATCGACACCACCACGCTGGCACCCAGTTGATCGGCGCGAGATTTAATCGCCGCGACAATTTGCGA
CGGCGCGTGCAGGGCCAGACTGGAGGTGGCAACGCCAATCAGCAACGACTGTTTGCCCGCCAGTTGTTGT
GCCACGCGGTTGGGAATGTAATTCAGCTCCGCCATCGCCGCTTCCACTTTTTCCCGCGTTTTCGCAGAAA
CGTGGCTGGCCTGGTTCACCACGCGGGAAACGGTCTGATAAGAGACACCGGCATACTCTGCGACATCGTA
TAACGTTACTGGTTTCACATTCACCACCCTGAATTGACTCTCTTCCGGGCGCTATCATGCCATACCGCGA
AAGGTTTTGCGCCATTCGATGGTGTCCGGGATCTCGACGCTCTCCCTTATGCGACTCCTGCATTAGGAAG
CAGCCCAGTAGTAGGTTGAGGCCGTTGAGCACCGCCGCCGCAAGGAATGGTGCATGCAAGGAGATGGCGC
CCAACAGTCCCCCGGCCACGGGGCCTGCCACCATACCCACGCCGAAACAAGCGCTCATGAGCCCGAAGTG
GCGAGCCCGATCTTCCCCATCGGTGATGTCGGCGATATAGGCGCCAGCAACCGCACCTGTGGCGCCGGTG
ATGCCGGCCACGATGCGTCCGGCGTAGAGGATCGAGATCTCGATCCCGCGAAATTAATACGACTCACTAT
AGGGGAATTGTGAGCGGATAACAATTCCCCTCTAGAAATAATTTTGTTTAACTTTAAGAAGGAGATATAC
CATGGGCAGCAGCCATCATCATCATCATCACCATCATCATCATAGCAGCGGCGAAAACCTGTATTTCCAG
GGTGGATCCAGAGACCGCCTGGCTCTAGTAGCGATCTACACTAGCACTATCAGCGTTATTAGCTGCCGCC
GCTGCCGCCGGTGCTATGGCGCGCCACGCTGCGTTCATACTGTTCCACCACGGTATAATCTTCGTTATGG
CTCGTAATATCCAGTTTGCGATCAATGTTAAACGCGCCCGGCATCTGCACCGGTTTTTTCGCGCGATAGG
TGGTTTTAAAATCCGCCAGATAGCGGCCGCCATCTTTCAGGCGCAGCGCCATTTTAATATCGCCTTTCAG
CACCACATCTTCCGGATACAGGCGTTCGGTGCTCGCTTCCCAGCCCATCGTTTTTTTCTGCATCACCGGG
CCATCCGGCGGAAAGTTGGTGCCGCGCAGTTTCACTTTATAAATCAGGGTGCCATCTTCCAGGCTCGTAT
CTTGCGCCACGCTCACCGCGCCGCCATCTTCAAAGTTCATCACGCGTTCCCATTTAAAGCCTTCCGGAAA
GCTCTGTTTCCAATAATCCGGAATATCCGCCGGATGTTTGGTAAACGCGCGGCTGCCATACATAAACTGC
GGGCTCAGAATATCCCAGCTAAACGGCAGCGGGCCGCCTTTGGTCACGCGCAGTTTCGCGGTCTGCGTGC
CTTCATACGGGCGGCCTTCGCCTTCGCCTTCAATTTCAAATTCATGGCCGTTCATGCTGCCTTCCATATG
CACTTTAAAGCGCATAAATTCTTTAATCACCGCTTCGGTGCTATCCATCTAGTATTTCTCCTCTTTCTCT
AGTATGTGTACACAACATACGGCCGGAAGCATAAAGTGTAAAGCCTGGGGTGCCTAATGAGTGAGCTAAC
TCACATTAATTGCGTTGCGCTCACTGCCCGCTTTCCAGTCGGGAAACCTGTCGTGCCAGCTGCATTAATG
AATCGGCCAACGCGCGGGGAGAGGCGGTTTGCGTATTGGGTCTCATGAGCTCGAGCACCACCACCACCAC
CACTGAGATCCGGCTGCTAACAAAGCCCGAAAGGAAGCTGAGTTGGCTGCTGCCACCGCTGAGCAATAAC
TAGCATAACCCCTTGGGGCCTCTAAACGGGTCTTGAGGGGTTTTTTGCTGAAAGGAGGAACTATATCCGG
ATTGGCGAATGGG
[124 nt withheld, positions 4774-4897]
C
[91 nt withheld, positions 4899-4989]
A
[49 nt withheld, positions 4991-5039]
CCTTTGACGTTGGAGTCCACGTTCTTT
[37 nt withheld, positions 5067-5103]
ACCCTATCTCGGTCTATTCTTTTGATTTATAAGGGATTTTGCCGATTTCGGCCTATTGGTTAAAAAATGA
GCTGATTTAACAAAAATTTAACGCGAATTTTAACAAAATATTAACGCTTACAATTTAGGTGGCACTTTTC
GGGGAAATGTGCGCGGAACCCCTATTTGTTTATTTTTCTAAATACATTCAAATATGTATCCGCTCATGAA
TTAATTCTTAGAAAAACTCATCGAGCATCAAATGAAACTGCAATTTATTCATATCAGGATTATCAATACC
ATATTTTTGAAAAAGCCGTTTCTGTAATGAAGGAGAAAACTCACCGAGGCAGTTCCATAGGATGGCAAGA
TCCTGGTATCGGTCTGCGATTCCGACTCGTCCAACATCAATACAACCTATTAATTTCCCCTCGTCAAAAA
TAAGGTTATCAAGTGAGAAATCACCATGAGTGACGACTGAATCCGGTGAGAATGGCAAAAGTTTATGCAT
TTCTTTCCAGACTTGTTCAACAGGCCAGCCATTACGCTCGTCATCAAAATCACTCGCATCAACCAAACCG
TTATTCATTCGTGATTGCGCCTGAGCGAGACGAAATACGCGATCGCTGTTAAAAGGACAATTACAAACAG
GAATCGAATGCAACCGGCGCAGGAACACTGCCAGCGCATCAACAATATTTTCACCTGAATCAGGATATTC
TTCTAATACCTGGAATGCTGTTTTCCCGGGGATCGCAGTGGTGAGTAACCATGCATCATCAGGAGTACGG
ATAAAATGCTTGATGGTCGGAAGAGGCATAAATTCCGTCAGCCAGTTTAGTCTGACCATCTCATCTGTAA
CATCATTGGCAACGCTACCTTTGCCATGTTTCAGAAACAACTCTGGCGCATCGGGCTTCCCATACAATCG
ATAGATTGTCGCACCTGATTGCCCGACATTATCGCGAGCCCATTTATACCCATATAAATCAGCATCCATG
TTGGAATTTAATCGCGGCCTAGAGCAAGACGTTTCCCGTTGAATATGGCTCATAACACCCCTTGTATTAC
TGTTTATGTAAGCAGACAGTTTTATTGTTCATGACCAAAATCCCTTAACGTGAGTTTTCGTTCCACTGAG
CGTCAGACCCCGTAGAAAAGATCAAAGGATCTTC
